>Addgene plasmid #200777 | AAV-HAPLN1 | addgene full sequence | sequence record 396588 | Addgene NGS Result
CCTGCAGGCAGCTGCGCGCTCGCTCGCTCACTGAGGCCGCCCGGGCAAAGCCCGGGCGTCGGGCGACCTT
TGGTCGCCCGGCCTCAGTGAGCGAGCGAGCGCGCAGAGAGGGAGTGGCCAACTCCATCACTAGGGGTTCC
TATCGATCAACTTTGTATAGAAAAGTTGCTGCAGAGGGCCCTGCGTATGAGTGCAAGTGGGTTTTAGGAC
CAGGATGAGGCGGGGTGGGGGTGCCTACCTGACGACCGACCCCGACCCACTGGACAAGCACCCAACCCCC
ATTCCCCAAATTGCGCATCCCCTATCAGAGAGGGGGAGGGGAAACAGGATGCGGCGAGGCGCGTGCGCAC
TGCCAGCTTCAGCACCGCGGACAGTGCCTTCGCCCCCGCCTGGCGGCGCGCGCCACCGCCGCCTCAGCAC
TGAAGGCGCGCTGACGTCACTCGCCGGTCCCCCGCAAACTCCCCTTCCCGGCCACCTTGGTCGCGTCCGC
GCCGCCGCCGGCCCAGCCGGACCGCACCACGCGAGGCGCGAGATAGGGGGGCACGGGCGCGACCATCTGC
GCTGCGGCGCCGGCGACTCAGCGCTGCCTCAGTCTGCGGTGGGCAGCGGAGGAGTCGTGTCGTGCCTGAG
AGCGCAGCAAGTTTGTACAAAAAAGCAGGCTGAATTCGCCACCATGAGAAGTCTGCTTCTCCTGGTGCTG
ATTTCAGTCTGTTGGGCTGACCACCACCTTTCAGACAGCTACACTCCTCCAGATCAAGACAGAGTTATTC
ACATCCAAGCAGAAAATGGCCCCCGTCTACTTGTGGAAGCAGAACAAGCCAAGGTCTTCTCTCACCGAGG
TGGCAACGTGACACTGCCATGCAAATTTTATCGAGACCCTACAGCATTTGGCTCAGGAATCCACAAAATC
CGCATCAAGTGGACCAAGCTAACTTCAGATTACCTCAGGGAAGTAGATGTCTTCGTTTCCATGGGCTATC
ACAAGAAGACCTATGGAGGCTATCAAGGTCGAGTGTTTCTGAAGGGAGGCAGTGATAATGATGCCTCCCT
GGTCATCACGGATCTTACCCTGGAGGATTATGGGAGATATAAATGTGAGGTGATTGAAGGGCTAGAAGAT
GATACTGCTGTGGTGGCATTGGAGTTACAAGGTGTGGTGTTCCCTTACTTTCCACGACTGGGACGCTACA
ATCTTAACTTTCACGAGGCACGCCAGGCTTGTCTGGACCAGGACGCAGTGATTGCTTCCTTTGACCAGCT
GTACGATGCCTGGCGGGGTGGGCTGGACTGGTGCAATGCTGGCTGGCTCAGTGATGGATCTGTGCAGTAC
CCAATCACCAAACCACGAGAGCCCTGCGGGGGCCAAAACACGGTGCCTGGAGTCAGGAACTACGGGTTTT
GGGACAAGGATAAAAGCAGATATGACGTTTTCTGTTTTACATCCAACTTCAACGGCCGATTTTACTACCT
GATCCACCCCACCAAACTCACCTACGATGAGGCGGTGCAAGCTTGTCTCAATGACGGTGCTCAGATCGCG
AAAGTGGGCCAGATATTTGCTGCCTGGAAGCTTCTGGGCTATGACCGCTGCGATGCCGGCTGGCTAGCGG
ATGGCAGCGTCCGCTATCCTATTTCTCGACCAAGAAGGCGCTGCAGTCCGACTGAGGCTGCAGTGCGCTT
TGTAGGTTTCCCAGATAAAAAGCATAAGCTATACGGGGTCTATTGCTTCAGAGCATACAACCTCGAGGTG
AGCAAGGGCGAGGAGCTGTTCACCGGGGTGGTGCCCATCCTGGTCGAGCTGGACGGCGACGTAAACGGCC
ACAAGTTCAGCGTGTCCGGCGAGGGCGAGGGCGATGCCACCTACGGCAAGCTGACCCTGAAGTTCATCTC
CACCACCGGCAAGCTGCCCGTGCCCTGGCCCACCCTCGTGACCACCCTGACCTACGGCGTGCAGATGTTC
GCCCGCTACCCCGACCACATGAAGCAGCACGACTTCTTCAAGTCCGCCATGCCCGAAGGCTACGTCCAGG
AGCGCACCATCTTCTTCAAGGACGACGGCAACTACAAGACCCGCGCCGAGGTGAAGTTCGAGGGCGACAC
CCTGGTGAACCGCATCGAGCTGAAGGGCATCGACTTCAAGGAGGACGGCAACATCCTGGGGCACAAGCTG
GAGTACAACTACAACAGCCACAACGTCTATATCACGGCCGACAAGCAGAAGAACGGCATCAAGGCCAACT
TCAAGATCCGCCACAACATCGAGGACGGCGGCGTGCAGCTCGCCGACCACTACCAGCAGAACACCCCCAT
CGGCGACGGCCCCGTGCTGCTGCCCGACAACCACTACCTGAGCACCCAGTCCAAACTGAGCAAAGACCCC
AACGAGAAGCGCGATCACATGGTCCTGCTGGAGTTCGTGACCGCCGCCGGGATCACTCTCGGCATGGACG
AGCTGTACAAGTAAGGTACCGAGCTCGTCGACCATATGTCTAGAACCCAGCTTTCTTGTACAAAGTGGCG
ATAATCAACCTCTGGATTACAAAATTTGTGAAAGATTGACTGGTATTCTTAACTATGTTGCTCCTTTTAC
GCTATGTGGATACGCTGCTTTAATGCCTTTGTATCATGCTATTGCTTCCCGTATGGCTTTCATTTTCTCC
TCCTTGTATAAATCCTGGTTGCTGTCTCTTTATGAGGAGTTGTGGCCCGTTGTCAGGCAACGTGGCGTGG
TGTGCACTGTGTTTGCTGACGCAACCCCCACTGGTTGGGGCATTGCCACCACCTGTCAGCTCCTTTCCGG
GACTTTCGCTTTCCCCCTCCCTATTGCCACGGCGGAACTCATCGCCGCCTGCCTTGCCCGCTGCTGGACA
GGGGCTCGGCTGTTGGGCACTGACAATTCCGTGGTGTTGTCGGGGAAGCTGACGTCCTTTCCATGGCTGC
TCGCCTGTGTTGCCACCTGGATTCTGCGCGGGACGTCCTTCTGCTACGTCCCTTCGGCCCTCAATCCAGC
GGACCTTCCTTCCCGCGGCCTGCTGCCGGCTCTGCGGCCTCTTCCGCGTCTTCGCCTTCGCCCTCAGACG
AGTCGGATCTCCCTTTGGGCCGCCTCCCCGCATCGGCAACTTTATTATACATAGTTGATGGCCGGCCGCT
TCGAGCAGACATGATAAGATACATTGATGAGTTTGGACAAACCACAACTAGAATGCAGTGAAAAAAATGC
TTTATTTGTGAAATTTGTGATGCTATTGCTTTATTTGTAACCATTATAAGCTGCAATAAACAAGTTAACA
ACAACAATTGCATTCATTTTATGTTTCAGGTTCAGGGGGAGGTGTGGGAGGTTTTTTAAAGCAAGTAAAA
CCTCTACAAATGTGGTAATCGATAGATCTAGGAACCCCTAGTGATGGAGTTGGCCACTCCCTCTCTGCGC
GCTCGCTCGCTCACTGAGGCCGGGCGACCAAAGGTCGCCCGACGCCCGGGCTTTGCCCGGGCGGCCTCAG
TGAGCGAGCGAGCGCGCAGCTGCCTGCAGGCAGCTTGGCACTGGCCGTCGTTTTACAACGTCGTGACTGG
GAAAACCCTGGCGTTACCCAACTTAATCGCCTTGCAGCACATCCCCCTTTCGCCAGCTGGCGTAATAGCG
AAGAGGCCCGCACCGATCGCCCTTCCCAACAGTTGCGCAGCCTGAATGGCGAATGGCGCCTGATGCGGTA
TTTTCTCCTTACGCATCTGTGCGGTATTTCACACCGCATA
[142 nt withheld, positions 3751-3892]
C
[141 nt withheld, positions 3894-4034]
CCTTTGACGTTGGAGTCCACGTTCTTT
[37 nt withheld, positions 4062-4098]
ACCCTATCTCGGGCTATTCTTTTGATTTATAAGGGATTTTGCCGATTTCGGCCTATTGGTTAAAAAATGA
GCTGATTTAACAAAAATTTAACGCGAATTTTAACAAAATATTAACGTTTACAATTTTATGGTGCACTCTC
AGTACAATCTGCTCTGATGCCGCATAGTTAAGCCAGCCCCGACACCCGCCAACACCCGCTGACGCGCCCT
GACGGGCTTGTCTGCTCCCGGCATCCGCTTACAGACAAGCTGTGACCGTCTCCGGGAGCTGCATGTGTCA
GAGGTTTTCACCGTCATCACCGAAACGCGCGAGACGAAAGGGCCTCGTGATACGCCTATTTTTATAGGTT
AATGTCATGATAATAATGGTTTCTTAGACGTCAGGTGGCACTTTTCGGGGAAATGTGCGCGGAACCCCTA
TTTGTTTATTTTTCTAAATACATTCAAATATGTATCCGCTCATGAGACAATAACCCTGATAAATGCTTCA
ATAATATTGAAAAAGGAAGAGTATGAGTATTCAACATTTCCGTGTCGCCCTTATTCCCTTTTTTGCGGCA
TTTTGCCTTCCTGTTTTTGCTCACCCAGAAACGCTGGTGAAAGTAAAAGATGCTGAAGATCAGTTGGGTG
CACGAGTGGGTTACATCGAACTGGATCTCAACAGCGGTAAGATCCTTGAGAGTTTTCGCCCCGAAGAACG
TTTTCCAATGATGAGCACTTTTAAAGTTCTGCTATGTGGCGCGGTATTATCCCGTATTGACGCCGGGCAA
GAGCAACTCGGTCGCCGCATACACTATTCTCAGAATGACTTGGTTGAGTACTCACCAGTCACAGAAAAGC
ATCTTACGGATGGCATGACAGTAAGAGAATTATGCAGTGCTGCCATAACCATGAGTGATAACACTGCGGC
CAACTTACTTCTGACAACGATCGGAGGACCGAAGGAGCTAACCGCTTTTTTGCACAACATGGGGGATCAT
GTAACTCGCCTTGATCGTTGGGAACCGGAGCTGAATGAAGCCATACCAAACGACGAGCGTGACACCACGA
TGCCTGTAGCAATGGCAACAACGTTGCGCAAACTATTAACTGGCGAACTACTTACTCTAGCTTCCCGGCA
ACAATTAATAGACTGGATGGAGGCGGATAAAGTTGCAGGACCACTTCTGCGCTCGGCCCTTCCGGCTGGC
TGGTTTATTGCTGATAAATCTGGAGCCGGTGAGCGTGGGTCTCGCGGTATCATTGCAGCACTGGGGCCAG
ATGGTAAGCCCTCCCGTATCGTAGTTATCTACACGACGGGGAGTCAGGCAACTATGGATGAACGAAATAG
ACAGATCGCTGAGATAGGTGCCTCACTGATTAAGCATTGGTAACTGTCAGACCAAGTTTACTCATATATA
CTTTAGATTGATTTAAAACTTCATTTTTAATTTAAAAGGATCTAGGTGAAGATCCTTTTTGATAATCTCA
TGACCAAAATCCCTTAACGTGAGTTTTCGTTCCACTGAGCGTCAGACCCCGTAGAAAAGATCAAAGGATC
TTCTTGAGATCCTTTTTTTCTGCGCGTAATCTGCTGCTTGCAAACAAAAAAACCACCGCTACCAGCGGTG
GTTTGTTTGCCGGATCAAGAGCTACCAACTCTTTTTCCGAAGGTAACTGGCTTCAGCAGAGCGCAGATAC
CAAATACTGTTCTTCTAGTGTAGCCGTAGTTAGGCCACCACTTCAAGAACTCTGTAGCACCGCCTACATA
CCTCGCTCTGCTAATCCTGTTACCAGTGGCTGCTGCCAGTGGCGATAAGTCGTGTCTTACCGGGTTGGAC
TCAAGACGATAGTTACCGGATAAGGCGCAGCGGTCGGGCTGAACGGGGGGTTCGTGCACACAGCCCAGCT
TGGAGCGAACGACCTACACCGAACTGAGATACCTACAGCGTGAGCTATGAGAAAGCGCCACGCTTCCCGA
AGGGAGAAAGGCGGACAGGTATCCGGTAAGCGGCAGGGTCGGAACAGGAGAGCGCACGAGGGAGCTTCCA
GGGGGAAACGCCTGGTATCTTTATAGTCCTGTCGGGTTTCGCCACCTCTGACTTGAGCGTCGATTTTTGT
GATGCTCGTCAGGGGGGCGGAGCCTATGGAAAAACGCCAGCAACGCGGCCTTTTTACGGTTCCTGGCCTT
TTGCTGGCCTTTTGCTCACATGTTCTTTCCTGCGTTATCCCCTGATTCTGTGGATAACCGTATTACCGCC
TTTGAGTGAGCTGATACCGCTCGCCGCAGCCGAACGACCGAGCGCAGCGAGTCAGTGAGCGAGGAAGCGG
AAGAGCGCCCAATACGCAAACCGCCTCTCCCCGCGCGTTGGCCGATTCATTAATGCAGCTGGCACGACAG
GTTTCCCGACTGGAAAGCGGGCAGTGAGCGCAACGCAATTAATGTGAGTTAGCTCACTCATTAGGCACCC
CAGGCTTTACACTTTATGCTTCCGGCTCGTATGTTGTGTGGAATTGTGAGCGGATAACAATTTCACACAG
GAAACAGCTATGACCATGATTACGAATTG
Features (pLannotate 1.2.2; 24 found; start..end, strand, type, name):
      1..141     -  repeat_region  AAV2 ITR: inverted terminal repeat of adeno-associated virus serotype 2 inverted
    148..168     +  protein_bind   attB4: mutant version of attB; core recombination site for the Gateway® BP reaction BP Clonase™
    190..637     +  promoter       hSyn promoter: human synapsin I promoter; confers neuron-specific expression (Kügler et al., 2003)
    638..658     +  protein_bind   attB1: mutant version of attB; core recombination site for the Gateway® BP reaction BP Clonase™
    674..1741    +  CDS            Hapln1: HPLN1_MOUSE - Also known as Crtl1. Experimental evidence at protein level: Swiss-Prot protein existence level 1. Stabilizes the aggregates of proteoglycan monomers with hyaluronic acid in the extracellular cartilage matrix. From Mus musculus (Mouse).
   1748..2461    +  CDS            cfSGFP2: cfSGFP2 is a basic (constitutively fluorescent) green fluorescent protein published in 2012, derived from Aequorea victoria. It has moderate acid sensitivity.
   2498..2518    -  protein_bind   attB2: mutant version of attB; core recombination site for the Gateway® BP reaction BP Clonase™
   2523..3111    +  misc_feature   WPRE: woodchuck hepatitis virus posttranscriptional regulatory element
   3117..3137    -  protein_bind   attB3: mutant version of attB; core recombination site for the Gateway® BP reaction BP Clonase™
   3165..3286    -  polyA_signal   SV40 poly(A) signal: SV40 polyadenylation signal
   3309..3377    -  CDS            large T antigen (fragment): large T antigen from SV40 (simian virus 40)
   3390..3530    +  repeat_region  AAV2 ITR: inverted terminal repeat of adeno-associated virus serotype 2 inverted
   3539..3693    +  CDS            lacZα (fragment): LacZα fragment of β-galactosidase; lacZ fragment
   3699..3750    -  misc_feature   bom (fragment): basis of mobility region from pBR322
   3769..4149    +  rep_origin     M13 ori (sequence partly withheld): M13 bacteriophage origin of replication; arrow indicates direction of (+) strand synthesis
   4225..4274    -  misc_feature   bom (fragment): basis of mobility region from pBR322
   4376..4411    -  CDS            rop (fragment): Rop protein, which maintains plasmids at low copy number; rop
   4506..4610    +  promoter       AmpR promoter: bla
   4611..5471    +  CDS            AmpR: β-lactamase; bla; confers resistance to ampicillin, carbenicillin, and related antibiotics
   5642..6230    +  rep_origin     ori: high-copy-number ColE1/pMB1/pBR322/pUC origin of replication
   6413..6505    +  CDS            lacI (fragment): lac repressor; lacI; The lac repressor binds to the lac operator to inhibit transcription in E. coli. This inhibition can be relieved by adding lactose or isopropyl-β-D-thiogalactopyranoside (IPTG).
   6518..6539    +  protein_bind   CAP binding site: CAP binding activates transcription in the presence of cAMP. E. coli catabolite activator protein
   6554..6584    +  promoter       lac promoter: promoter for the E. coli lac operon
   6592..6608    +  protein_bind   lac operator: The lac repressor binds to the lac operator to inhibit transcription in E. coli. This inhibition can be relieved by adding lactose or isopropyl-β-D-thiogalactopyranoside (IPTG). lac repressor encoded by lacI
