[The description below was written by a language model from this plasmid's Addgene catalogue record and pLannotate feature annotations shown in this document.]
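Description:
AAV-HAPLN1 is an adeno-associated virus transfer plasmid built on a VectorBuilder pAAV-Syn_MCS_WPRE_Sv40pA backbone, with a total size of about 6.6 kb. It is propagated in E. coli through a high-copy ColE1/pUC-type origin and selected with ampicillin via the β-lactamase gene. The backbone also carries an M13 phage origin plus remnants of lac and pBR322 sequences (lacZα, lacI, rop and bom fragments, and a lac promoter/operator) that play no role in the payload. The catalogue lists a recombination-deficient growth strain, which is common practice for keeping the repeat-rich ITRs intact.

The payload lies between two AAV2 inverted terminal repeats, the only cis elements needed for replication and packaging of the genome into AAV capsids when rep, cap and helper functions are supplied in trans. Within the ITRs, the human synapsin I promoter drives neuron-specific expression of the full-length mouse Hapln1 coding sequence (1068 bp), encoding hyaluronan and proteoglycan link protein 1, which stabilises proteoglycan–hyaluronan aggregates in the extracellular matrix. It is fused at its C terminus to a cysteine-free GFP, annotated as cfSGFP2. Cysteine-free variants are generally chosen for secreted or extracellular fusions because they avoid aberrant disulfide bonding in the oxidising secretory pathway. A WPRE downstream of the fusion enhances transcript stability and expression, and an SV40 polyadenylation signal terminates the message. Short Gateway attB sites flanking the promoter, ORF and WPRE modules are scars from modular vector assembly, while the insert itself was cloned between EcoRI and XhoI.

The construct is intended for producing AAV that overexpresses fluorescently tagged HAPLN1 in neurons. The associated publication concerns hippocampal engram formation during brain maturation.
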