Addgene plasmid #200777: AAV-HAPLN1
Purpose: Expresses full-length mouse HAPLN1 fused with cysteine-free GFP (cfGFP) under synapsin promoter
Depositing lab: Alexander Dityatev. Depositing organization: Deutsches Zentrum fuer Neurodegenerative Erkrankungen (DZNE). Publication: A shift in the mechanisms controlling hippocampal engram formation during brain maturation. Ramsaran AI, Wang Y, Golbabaei A, Aleshin S, de Snoo ML, Yeung BA, Rashid AJ, Awasthi A, Lau J, Tran LM, Ko SY, Abegg A, Duan LC, McKenzie C, Gallucci J, Ahmed M, Kaushik R, Dityatev A, Josselyn SA, Frankland PW. Science. 2023 May 5;380(6644):543-551. doi: 10.1126/science.ade6530. Epub 2023 May 4. PubMed 37141366.
Backbone
  Vector backbone: pAAV-Syn_MCS_WPRE_Sv40pA
  Backbone manufacturer: VectorBuilder
  Backbone size w/o insert (bp): 4949
  Total vector size (bp): 6647
  Vector type: AAV
Growth in bacteria
  Bacterial resistance: Ampicillin, 100 μg/mL
  Growth temperature: 37°C
  Growth strain: NEB Stable
  Copy number: Unknown
Gene/Insert
  Gene/Insert name: Hyaluronan And Proteoglycan Link Protein 1 (alt name: HAPLN1)
  Species: M. musculus (mouse)
  Insert size (bp): 1068
  Entrez Gene: Hapln1 (a.k.a. CLP, Crtl1, Crtl1l, LP, LP-1)
  Promoter: Synapsin
  Tag / fusion protein: cfGFP (C terminal on insert)
  Cloning method: Restriction Enzyme; 5′ cloning site EcoRI (not destroyed); 3′ cloning site XhoI (not destroyed)
  Sequencing primers: 5′ GCCGCCTCAGCACTGAAG; 3′ ACTTGTGGCCGTTTACGTC
Terms and licenses: Academic/Nonprofit Terms; Industry Terms: Not Available to Industry
How to cite: AAV-HAPLN1 was a gift from Alexander Dityatev (Addgene plasmid # 200777 ; http://n2t.net/addgene:200777 ; RRID:Addgene_200777) For viral preps, please replace (Addgene plasmid # 200777) in the above sentence with: (Addgene viral prep # 200777-AAV8)
